>Addgene plasmid #219387 | SFFV-ZNF217-Brd 492 | addgene full sequence | sequence record 449105 | Addgene NGS Result
ATTTATGCAGAGGCCGAGGCCGCCTCGGCCTCTGAGCTATTCCAGAAGTAGTGAGGAGGCTTTTTTGGAG
GCCTAGGGACGTACCCAATTCGCCCTATAGTGAGTCGTATTACGCGCGCTCACTGGCCGTCGTTTTACAA
CGTCGTGACTGGGAAAACCCTGGCGTTACCCAACTTAATCGCCTTGCAGCACATCCCCCTTTCGCCAGCT
GGCGTAATAGCGAAGAGGCCCGCACCGATCGCCCTTCCCAACAGTTGCGCAGCCTGAATGGCGAATGGG
[124 nt withheld, positions 280-403]
C
[91 nt withheld, positions 405-495]
A
[49 nt withheld, positions 497-545]
CCTTTGACGTTGGAGTCCACGTTCTTT
[37 nt withheld, positions 573-609]
ACCCTATCTCGGTCTATTCTTTTGATTTATAAGGGATTTTGCCGATTTCGGCCTATTGGTTAAAAAATGA
GCTGATTTAACAAAAATTTAACGCGAATTTTAACAAAATATTAACGCTTACAATTTAGGTGGCACTTTTC
GGGGAAATGTGCGCGGAACCCCTATTTGTTTATTTTTCTAAATACATTCAAATATGTATCCGCTCATGAG
ACAATAACCCTGATAAATGCTTCAATAATATTGAAAAAGGAAGAGTATGAGTATTCAACATTTCCGTGTC
GCCCTTATTCCCTTTTTTGCGGCATTTTGCCTTCCTGTTTTTGCTCACCCAGAAACGCTGGTGAAAGTAA
AAGATGCTGAAGATCAGTTGGGTGCACGAGTGGGTTACATCGAACTGGATCTCAACAGCGGTAAGATCCT
TGAGAGTTTTCGCCCCGAAGAACGTTTTCCAATGATGAGCACTTTTAAAGTTCTGCTATGTGGCGCGGTA
TTATCCCGTATTGACGCCGGGCAAGAGCAACTCGGTCGCCGCATACACTATTCTCAGAATGACTTGGTTG
AGTACTCACCAGTCACAGAAAAGCATCTTACGGATGGCATGACAGTAAGAGAATTATGCAGTGCTGCCAT
AACCATGAGTGATAACACTGCGGCCAACTTACTTCTGACAACGATCGGAGGACCGAAGGAGCTAACCGCT
TTTTTGCACAACATGGGGGATCATGTAACTCGCCTTGATCGTTGGGAACCGGAGCTGAATGAAGCCATAC
CAAACGACGAGCGTGACACCACGATGCCTGTAGCAATGGCAACAACGTTGCGCAAACTATTAACTGGCGA
ACTACTTACTCTAGCTTCCCGGCAACAATTAATAGACTGGATGGAGGCGGATAAAGTTGCAGGACCACTT
CTGCGCTCGGCCCTTCCGGCTGGCTGGTTTATTGCTGATAAATCTGGAGCCGGTGAGCGTGGGTCTCGCG
GTATCATTGCAGCACTGGGGCCAGATGGTAAGCCCTCCCGTATCGTAGTTATCTACACGACGGGGAGTCA
GGCAACTATGGATGAACGAAATAGACAGATCGCTGAGATAGGTGCCTCACTGATTAAGCATTGGTAACTG
TCAGACCAAGTTTACTCATATATACTTTAGATTGATTTAAAACTTCATTTTTAATTTAAAAGGATCTAGG
TGAAGATCCTTTTTGATAATCTCATGACCAAAATCCCTTAACGTGAGTTTTCGTTCCACTGAGCGTCAGA
CCCCGTAGAAAAGATCAAAGGATCTTCTTGAGATCCTTTTTTTCTGCGCGTAATCTGCTGCTTGCAAACA
AAAAAACCACCGCTACCAGCGGTGGTTTGTTTGCCGGATCAAGAGCTACCAACTCTTTTTCCGAAGGTAA
CTGGCTTCAGCAGAGCGCAGATACCAAATACTGTTCTTCTAGTGTAGCCGTAGTTAGGCCACCACTTCAA
GAACTCTGTAGCACCGCCTACATACCTCGCTCTGCTAATCCTGTTACCAGTGGCTGCTGCCAGTGGCGAT
AAGTCGTGTCTTACCGGGTTGGACTCAAGACGATAGTTACCGGATAAGGCGCAGCGGTCGGGCTGAACGG
GGGGTTCGTGCACACAGCCCAGCTTGGAGCGAACGACCTACACCGAACTGAGATACCTACAGCGTGAGCT
ATGAGAAAGCGCCACGCTTCCCGAAGGGAGAAAGGCGGACAGGTATCCGGTAAGCGGCAGGGTCGGAACA
GGAGAGCGCACGAGGGAGCTTCCAGGGGGAAACGCCTGGTATCTTTATAGTCCTGTCGGGTTTCGCCACC
TCTGACTTGAGCGTCGATTTTTGTGATGCTCGTCAGGGGGGCGGAGCCTATGGAAAAACGCCAGCAACGC
GGCCTTTTTACGGTTCCTGGCCTTTTGCTGGCCTTTTGCTCACATGTTCTTTCCTGCGTTATCCCCTGAT
TCTGTGGATAACCGTATTACCGCCTTTGAGTGAGCTGATACCGCTCGCCGCAGCCGAACGACCGAGCGCA
GCGAGTCAGTGAGCGAGGAAGCGGAAGAGCGCCCAATACGCAAACCGCCTCTCCCCGCGCGTTGGCCGAT
TCATTAATGCAGCTGGCACGACAGGTTTCCCGACTGGAAAGCGGGCAGTGAGCGCAACGCAATTAATGTG
AGTTAGCTCACTCATTAGGCACCCCAGGCTTTACACTTTATGCTTCCGGCTCGTATGTTGTGTGGAATTG
TGAGCGGATAACAATTTCACACAGGAAACAGCTATGACCATGATTACGCCAAGCGCGCAATTAACCCTCA
CTAAAGGGAACAAAAGCTGGAGCTGCAAGCTTAATGTAGTCTTATGCAATACTCTTGTAGTCTTGCAACA
TGGTAACGATGAGTTAGCAACATGCCTTACAAGGAGAGAAAAAGCACCGTGCATGCCGATTGGTGGAAGT
AAGGTGGTACGATCGTGCCTTATTAGGAAGGCAACAGACGGGTCTGACATGGATTGGACGAACCACTGAA
TTGCCGCATTGCAGAGATATTGTATTTAAGTGCCTAGCTCGATACATAAACGGGTCTCTCTGGTTAGACC
AGATCTGAGCCTGGGAGCTCTCTGGCTAACTAGGGAACCCACTGCTTAAGCCTCAATAAAGCTTGCCTTG
AGTGCTTCAAGTAGTGTGTGCCCGTCTGTTGTGTGACTCTGGTAACTAGAGATCCCTCAGACCCTTTTAG
TCAGTGTGGAAAATCTCTAGCAGTGGCGCCCGAACAGGGACTTGAAAGCGAAAGGGAAACCAGAGGAGCT
CTCTCGACGCAGGACTCGGCTTGCTGAAGCGCGCACGGCAAGAGGCGAGGGGCGGCGACTGGTGAGTACG
CCAAAAATTTTGACTAGCGGAGGCTAGAAGGAGAGAGATGGGTGCGAGAGCGTCAGTATTAAGCGGGGGA
GAATTAGATCGCGATGGGAAAAAATTCGGTTAAGGCCAGGGGGAAAGAAAAAATATAAATTAAAACATAT
AGTATGGGCAAGCAGGGAGCTAGAACGATTCGCAGTTAATCCTGGCCTGTTAGAAACATCAGAAGGCTGT
AGACAAATACTGGGACAGCTACAACCATCCCTTCAGACAGGATCAGAAGAACTTAGATCATTATATAATA
CAGTAGCAACCCTCTATTGTGTGCATCAAAGGATAGAGATAAAAGACACCAAGGAAGCTTTAGACAAGAT
AGAGGAAGAGCAAAACAAAAGTAAGACCACCGCACAGCAAGCGGCCGCTGATCTTCAGACCTGGAGGAGG
AGATATGAGGGACAATTGGAGAAGTGAATTATATAAATATAAAGTAGTAAAAATTGAACCATTAGGAGTA
GCACCCACCAAGGCAAAGAGAAGAGTGGTGCAGAGAGAAAAAAGAGCAGTGGGAATAGGAGCTTTGTTCC
TTGGGTTCTTGGGAGCAGCAGGAAGCACTATGGGCGCAGCGTCAATGACGCTGACGGTACAGGCCAGACA
ATTATTGTCTGGTATAGTGCAGCAGCAGAACAATTTGCTGAGGGCTATTGAGGCGCAACAGCATCTGTTG
CAACTCACAGTCTGGGGCATCAAGCAGCTCCAGGCAAGAATCCTGGCTGTGGAAAGATACCTAAAGGATC
AACAGCTCCTGGGGATTTGGGGTTGCTCTGGAAAACTCATTTGCACCACTGCTGTGCCTTGGAATGCTAG
TTGGAGTAATAAATCTCTGGAACAGATTTGGAATCACACGACCTGGATGGAGTGGGACAGAGAAATTAAC
AATTACACAAGCTTAATACACTCCTTAATTGAAGAATCGCAAAACCAGCAAGAAAAGAATGAACAAGAAT
TATTGGAATTAGATAAATGGGCAAGTTTGTGGAATTGGTTTAACATAACAAATTGGCTGTGGTATATAAA
ATTATTCATAATGATAGTAGGAGGCTTGGTAGGTTTAAGAATAGTTTTTGCTGTACTTTCTATAGTGAAT
AGAGTTAGGCAGGGATATTCACCATTATCGTTTCAGACCCACCTCCCAACCCCGAGGGGACCCGACAGGC
CCGAAGGAATAGAAGAAGAAGGTGGAGAGAGAGACAGAGACAGATCCATTCGATTAGTGAACGGATCTCG
ACGGTATCGGTTAACTTTTAAAAGAAAAGGGGGGATTGGGGGGTACAGTGCAGGGGAAAGAATAGTAGAC
ATAATAGCAACAGACATACAAACTAAAGAATTACAAAAACAAATTACAAAAATTCAAAATTTTATCGATC
ACGAGACTAGCCTCGAGCTGGCTGCAGTAACGCCATTTTGCAAGGCATGGAAAAATACCAAACCAAGAAT
AGAGAAGTTCAGATCAAGGGCGGGTACATGAAAATAGCTAACGTTGGGCCAAACAGGATATCTGCGGTGA
GCAGTTTCGGCCCCGGCCCGGGGCCAAGAACAGATGGTCACCGCAGTTTCGGCCCCGGCCCGAGGCCAAG
AACAGATGGTCCCCAGATATGGCCCAACCCTCAGCAGTTTCTTAAGACCCATCAGATGTTTCCAGGCTCC
CCCAAGGACCTGAAATGACCCTGCGCCTTATTTGAATTAACCAATCAGCCTGCTTCTCGCTTCTGTTCGC
GCGCTTCTGCTTCCCGAGCTCTATAAAAGAGCTCACAACCCCTCACTCGGCGCGCCAGTCCTCCGACAGA
CTGAGTCGGCCGGTCGAATCAAGCTTATCGATACCGTCGACGGATCCGCTAGCCCGCGGTTCGAAATGCA
ATCGAAAGTGACAGGAAACATGCCAACTCAATCCCTCTTAATGTACATGGATGGGCCAGAAGTGATTGGC
AGCTCTCTTGGCAGTCCGATGGAGATGGAGGATGCCTTGTCAATGAAAGGGACCGCTGTTGTTCCATTCC
GAGCTACACAAGAAAAAAATGTCATCCAAATCGAGGGGTATATGCCCTTGGATTGCATGTTCTGCAGCCA
GACCTTCACACATTCAGAAGACCTTAATAAACATGTCTTAATGCAACACCGGCCTACCCTCTGTGAACCA
GCAGTTCTTCGGGTTGAAGCAGAGTATCTCAGTCCGCTTGATAAAAGTCAAGTGCGAACAGAACCTCCCA
AGGAAAAGAATTGCAAGGAAAATGAATTTAGCTGTGAGGTATGTGGGCAGACATTTAGAGTCGCTTTTGA
TGTTGAGATCCACATGAGAACACACAAAGATTCTTTCACTTACGGGTGTAACATGTGCGGAAGAAGATTC
AAGGAGCCTTGGTTTCTTAAAAATCACATGCGGACACATAATGGCAAATCGGGGGCCAGAAGCAAACTGC
AGCAAGGCTTGGAGAGTAGTCCAGCAACGATCAACGAGGTCGTCCAGGTGCACGCGGCCGAGAGCATCTC
CTCTCCTTACAAAATCTGCATGGTTTGTGGCTTCCTATTTCCAAATAAAGAAAGTCTAATTGAGCACCGC
AAGGTGCACACCAAAAAAACTGCTTTCGGTACCAGCAGCGCGCAGACAGACTCTCCACAAGGAGGAATGC
CGTCCTCGAGGGAGGACTTCCTGCAGTTGTTCAACTTGAGACCAAAATCTCACCCTGAAACGGGGAAGAA
GCCTGTCAGATGCATCCCTCAGCTCGATCCGTTCACCACCTTCCAGGCTTGGCAGCTGGCTACCAAAGGA
AAAGTTGCCATTTGCCAAGAAGTGAAGGAATCGGGGCAAGAAGGGAGCACCGACAACGACGATTCGAGTT
CCGAGAAGGAGCTTGGAGAAACAAATAAGGGCAGTTGTGCAGGCCTCTCGCAAGAGAAAGAGAAGTGCAA
ACACTCCCACGGCGAAGCGCCCTCCGTGGACGCGGATCCCAAGTTACCCAGTAGCAAGGAGAAGCCCACT
CACTGCTCCGAGTGCGGCAAAGCTTTCAGAACCTACCACCAGCTGGTCTTGCACTCCAGGGTCCACAAGA
AGGACCGGAGGGCCGGCGCGGAGTCGCCCACCATGTCTGTGGACGGGAGGCAGCCGGGGACGTGTTCTCC
TGACCTCGCCGCCCCTCTGGATGAAAATGGAGCCGTGGATCGAGGGGAAGGTGGTTCTGAAGACGGATCT
GAGGATGGGCTTCCCGAAGGAATCCATCTGGATAAAAATGATGATGGAGGAAAAATAAAACATCTTACAT
CTTCAAGAGAGTGTAGTTATTGTGGAAAGTTTTTCCGTTCAAATTATTACCTCAATATTCATCTCAGAAC
GCATACAGGTGAAAAACCATACAAATGTGAATTTTGTGAATATGCTGCAGCCCAGAAGACATCTCTGAGG
TATCACTTGGAGAGACATCACAAGGAAAAACAAACCGATGTTGCTGCTGAAGTCAAGAACGATGGTAAAA
ATCAGGACACTGAAGATGCACTATTAACCGCTGACAGTGCGCAAACCAAAAATTTGAAAAGATTTTTTGA
TGGTGCCAAAGATGTTACAGGCAGTCCACCTGCAAAGCAGCTTAAGGAGATGCCTTCTGTTTTTCAGAAT
GTTCTGGGCAGCGCTGTCCTCTCACCAGCACACAAAGATACTCAGGATTTCCATAAAAATGCAGCTGATG
ACAGTGCTGATAAAGTGAATAAAAACCCTACCCCTGCTTACCTGGACCTGTTAAAAAAGAGATCAGCAGT
TGAAACTCAGGCAAATAACCTCATCTGTAGAACCAAGGCGGATGTTACTCCTCCTCCGGATGGCAGTACC
ACCCATAACCTTGAAGTTAGCCCCAAAGAGAAGCAAACGGAGACCGCAGCTGACTGCAGATACAGGCCAA
GTGTGGATTGTCACGAAAAACCTTTAAATTTATCCGTGGGGGCTCTTCACAATTGCCCGGCAATTTCTTT
GAGTAAAAGTTTGATTCCAAGTATCACCTGTCCATTTTGTACCTTCAAGACATTTTATCCAGAAGTTTTA
ATGATGCACCAGAGACTGGAGCATAAATACAATCCTGACGTTCATAAAAACTGTCGAAACAAGTCCTTGC
TTAGAAGTCGACGTACCGGATGCCCGCCAGCGTTGCTGGGAAAAGATGTGCCTCCCCTCTCTAGTTTCTG
TAAACCCAAGCCCAAGTCTGCTTTCCCGGCGCAGTCCAAATCCCTGCCATCTGCGAAGGGGAAGCAGAGC
CCTCCTGGGCCAGGCAAGGCCCCTCTGACTTCAGGGATAGACTCTAGCACTTTAGCCCCAAGTAACCTGA
AGTCCCACAGACCACAGCAGAATGTGGGGGTCCAAGGGGCCGCCACCAGGCAACAGCAATCTGAGATGTT
TCCTAAAACCAGTGTTTCCCCTGCACCGGATAAGACAAAAAGACCCGAGACAAAATTGAAACCTCTTCCA
GTAGCTCCTTCTCAGCCCACCCTCGGCAGCAGTAACATCAATGGTTCCATCGACTACCCCGCCAAGAACG
ACAGCCCGTGGGCACCTCCGGGAAGAGACTATTTCTGTAATCGGAGTGCCAGCAATACTGCAGCAGAATT
TGGTGAGCCCCTTCCAAAAAGACTGAAGTCCAGCGTGGTTGCCCTTGACGTTGACCAGCCCGGGGCCAAT
TACAGAAGAGGCTATGACCTTCCCAAGTACCATATGGTCAGAGGCATCACATCACTGTTACCGCAGGACT
GTGTGTATCCGTCGCAGGCGCTGCCTCCCAAACCAAGGTTCCTGAGCTCCAGCGAGGTCGATTCTCCAAA
TGTGCTGACTGTTCAGAAGCCCTATGGTGGCTCCGGGCCACTTTACACTTGTGTGCCTGCTGGTAGTCCA
GCATCCAGCTCGACGTTAGAAGGAAAAAGGCCTGTGTCATATCAACACTTATCTAACAGCATGGCACAAA
AGAGAAACTATGAGAATTTTATTGGGAATGCACATTATCGACCAAATGACAAAAAAACTTGAACCGGTCG
GATCCCCCGGGCTGCAGGAATTCGAGCATCTTACCGCCATTTATTCCCATATTTGTTCTGTTTTTCTTGA
TTTGGGTATACATTTAAATGTTAATAAAACAAAATGGTGGGGCAATCATTTACATTTTTAGGGATATGTA
ATTACTAGTTCAGGTGTATTGCCACAAGACAAACATGTTAAGAAACTTTCCCGTTATTTACGCTCTGTTC
CTGTTAATCAACCTCTGGATTACAAAATTTGTGAAAGATTGACTGATATTCTTAACTATGTTGCTCCTTT
TACGCTGTGTGGATATGCTGCTTTAATGCCTCTGTATCATGCTATTGCTTCCCGTACGGCTTTCGTTTTC
TCCTCCTTGTATAAATCCTGGTTGCTGTCTCTTTATGAGGAGTTGTGGCCCGTTGTCCGTCAACGTGGCG
TGGTGTGCTCTGTGTTTGCTGACGCAACCCCCACTGGCTGGGGCATTGCCACCACCTGTCAACTCCTTTC
TGGGACTTTCGCTTTCCCCCTCCCGATCGCCACGGCAGAACTCATCGCCGCCTGCCTTGCCCGCTGCTGG
ACAGGGGCTAGGTTGCTGGGCACTGATAATTCCGTGGTGTTGTCGGGGAAGCTGACGTCCTTTGCAATTC
GATATCAAGCTGTACCTTCTAGATGTACACGCCCCCGAGCGCTTCTAGACCAATGACTTACAAGGCAGCT
GTAGATCTTAGCCACTTTTTAAAAGAAAAGGGGGGACTGGAAGGGCTAATTCACTCCCAACGAAGACAAG
ATCTGCTTTTTGCTTGTACTGGGTCTCTCTGGTTAGACCAGATCTGAGCCTGGGAGCTCTCTGGCTAACT
AGGGAACCCACTGCTTAAGCCTCAATAAAGCTTGCCTTGAGTGCTTCAAGTAGTGTGTGCCCGTCTGTTG
TGTGACTCTGGTAACTAGAGATCCCTCAGACCCTTTTAGTCAGTGTGGAAAATCTCTAGCAGTAGTAGTT
CATGTCATCTTATTATTCAGTATTTATAACTTGCAAAGAAATGAATATCAGAGAGTGAGAGGAACTTGTT
TATTGCAGCTTATAATGGTTACAAATAAAGCAATAGCATCACAAATTTCACAAATAAAGCATTTTTTTCA
CTGCATTCTAGTTGTGGTTTGTCCAAACTCATCAATGTATCTTATCATGTCTGGCTCTAGCTATCCCGCC
CCTAACTCCGCCCATCCCGCCCCTAACTCCGCCCAGTTCCGCCCATTCTCCGCCCCATGGCTGACTAATT
TTTTTT
Features (pLannotate 1.2.2; 29 found; start..end, strand, type, name):
     94..112     -  promoter       T7 promoter: promoter for bacteriophage T7 RNA polymerase
    120..275     +  CDS            lacZα (fragment): LacZα fragment of β-galactosidase; lacZ fragment
    280..708     +  rep_origin     f1 ori (sequence partly withheld): f1 bacteriophage origin of replication; arrow indicates direction of (+) strand synthesis
    761..865     +  promoter       AmpR promoter: bla
    866..1726    +  CDS            AmpR: β-lactamase; bla; confers resistance to ampicillin, carbenicillin, and related antibiotics
   1897..2485    +  rep_origin     ori: high-copy-number ColE1/pMB1/pBR322/pUC origin of replication
   2668..2760    +  CDS            lacI (fragment): lac repressor; lacI; The lac repressor binds to the lac operator to inhibit transcription in E. coli. This inhibition can be relieved by adding lactose or isopropyl-β-D-thiogalactopyranoside (IPTG).
   2773..2794    +  protein_bind   CAP binding site: CAP binding activates transcription in the presence of cAMP. E. coli catabolite activator protein
   2809..2839    +  promoter       lac promoter: promoter for the E. coli lac operon
   2847..2863    +  protein_bind   lac operator: The lac repressor binds to the lac operator to inhibit transcription in E. coli. This inhibition can be relieved by adding lactose or isopropyl-β-D-thiogalactopyranoside (IPTG). lac repressor encoded by lacI
   2908..2926    +  promoter       T3 promoter: promoter for bacteriophage T3 RNA polymerase
   2954..3180    +  promoter       RSV promoter: Rous sarcoma virus enhancer/promoter
   3181..3361    +  LTR            5' LTR (truncated): truncated 5' long terminal repeat (LTR) from HIV-1
   3408..3533    +  misc_feature   HIV-1 Ψ: packaging signal of human immunodeficiency virus type 1
   3517..3880    +  CDS            HIV-1 gag (fragment): gag protein from human immunodeficiency virus 1; gag
   4026..4259    +  misc_feature   RRE: The Rev response element (RRE) of HIV-1 allows for Rev-dependent mRNA export from the nucleus to the cytoplasm.
   4636..4736    +  CDS            Rev (fragment): human immunodeficiency virus 1 (HIV-1) Rev protein; rev; enhances nuclear export of unspliced and incompletely spliced viral mRNAs
   4755..4872    +  misc_feature   cPPT/CTS: central polypurine tract and central termination sequence of HIV-1
   4906..5307    +  promoter       SFFV promoter: spleen focus-forming virus long terminal repeat (LTR) promoter
   5317..5340    +  misc_feature   MCS (fragment): pBluescript multiple cloning site
   5365..8508    +  CDS            ZNF217: ZN217_HUMAN - Also known as ZABC1. Experimental evidence at protein level: Swiss-Prot protein existence level 1. Binds to the promoters of target genes and functions as repressor. Promotes cell proliferation and antagonizes cell death. Promotes phosphorylation of AKT1 at 'Ser-473'. From Homo sapiens (Human).
   8519..8544    +  misc_feature   MCS (fragment): pBluescript multiple cloning site
   8544..8603    +  CDS            S (fragment): HBSAG_WHV6 - Experimental evidence at transcript level: Swiss-Prot protein existence level 2. The middle envelope protein plays an important role in the budding of the virion. It is involved in the induction of budding in a nucleocapsid independent way. In this process the majority of envelope proteins bud to form subviral lipoprotein particles of 22 nm of diameter that do not contain a nucleocapsid (By similarity). From Woodchuck hepatitis B virus (isolate w64/pWS23) (WHV).
   8735..9138    +  misc_feature   WPRE: woodchuck hepatitis virus posttranscriptional regulatory element
   9196..9255    +  CDS            nef (fragment): NEF_HV1Z2 - Experimental evidence at protein level: Swiss-Prot protein existence level 1. Extracellular Nef protein targets CD4(+) T-lymphocytes for apoptosis by interacting with CXCR4 surface receptors. From Human immunodeficiency virus type 1 group M subtype D (isolate Z2/CDC-Z34) (HIV-1).
   9257..9490    +  LTR            3' LTR (ΔU3): self-inactivating 3' long terminal repeat (LTR) from HIV-1
   9562..9683    +  polyA_signal   SV40 poly(A) signal: SV40 polyadenylation signal
   9702..9723    +  rep_origin     SV40 ori (fragment): SV40 origin of replication
   9723..73      +  rep_origin     SV40 ori (across the origin): SV40 origin of replication
