[The description below was written by a language model from this plasmid's Addgene catalogue record and pLannotate feature annotations shown in this document.]
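Description:
SFFV-ZNF217-Brd 492 is a lentiviral transfer plasmid built on the SFFV-MCS backbone that expresses the human transcription factor ZNF217 (also known as ZABC1) together with a construct-specific DNA barcode. It is propagated in E. coli through a high-copy ColE1/pUC-type origin with ampicillin selection from the β-lactamase gene. The bacterial portion also retains pBluescript-style remnants: an f1 origin, lac promoter/operator, a lacZα fragment, and T3 and T7 promoters. The full annotated sequence is about 9.8 kb, consistent with the recorded backbone and insert sizes.

The viral cassette has a third-generation, self-inactivating layout. An RSV promoter drives a truncated HIV-1 5' LTR, followed by the Ψ packaging signal with a partial gag region, the Rev response element for Rev-dependent export of the genomic RNA, and the cPPT/CTS. Downstream, the spleen focus-forming virus (SFFV) LTR promoter drives the roughly 3.1 kb ZNF217 coding sequence, which sits between multiple-cloning-site fragments. A WPRE follows to enhance transcript expression. According to the depositor, the barcode was cloned into an XbaI site after the WPRE, giving the order SFFV–TF–WPRE–barcode; the barcode itself is not annotated in the feature table. The cassette ends in a ΔU3 3' LTR, with an SV40 poly(A) signal and SV40 origin beyond it. No mammalian selection marker or fluorescent reporter is annotated.

The plasmid belongs to a barcoded transcription factor collection made for combinatorial screening in immune cell reprogramming. Placing the barcode within the transcribed region should let the delivered factor be identified in transduced cells from the barcode rather than the long open reading frame.
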