Addgene plasmid #219387: SFFV-ZNF217-Brd 492
Purpose: Transcription factor ZNF217 with a specific barcode assigned.
Depositing lab: Filipe Pereira. Depositing organization: Center for Neuroscience and Cell Biology, University of Coimbra. Publication: A combinatorial transcription factor screening platform for immune cell reprogramming. Kurochkin I, Altman AR, Caiado I, Pertiga-Cabral D, Halitzki E, Minaeva M, Zimmermannova O, Henriques-Oliveira L, Klein D, Nair M, Oliveira D, Cajal LR, Knittel R, Feick C, Ringner M, Martin M, Cirovic B, Pires CF, Rosa FF, Sitnicka E, Theis FJ, Pereira CF. Cell Syst. 2026 Jan 21;17(1):101457. doi: 10.1016/j.cels.2025.101457. Epub 2026 Jan 14. PubMed 41539305.
Backbone
  Vector backbone: SFFV-MCS
  Backbone size w/o insert (bp): 6638
  Vector type: Lentiviral
Growth in bacteria
  Bacterial resistance: Ampicillin, 100 μg/mL
  Growth temperature: 37°C
  Growth strain: NEB Stable
  Copy number: High Copy
Gene/Insert
  Gene/Insert name: ZNF217
  Species: H. sapiens (human)
  Insert size (bp): 3147
  Entrez Gene: ZNF217 (a.k.a. ZABC1)
  Promoter: The spleen focus-forming virus (SFFV) promoter
  Cloning method: Restriction Enzyme; 5′ cloning site Bsp119I (not destroyed); 3′ cloning site BstHI (not destroyed)
Terms and licenses: Academic/Nonprofit Terms; Industry Terms: Not Available to Industry
Depositor comments: Barcode sequence cloned into XbaI restriction site. Design of plasmid is as follows: SFFV-[TF sequence]-WPRE-[Barcode sequence].
How to cite: SFFV-ZNF217-Brd 492 was a gift from Filipe Pereira (Addgene plasmid # 219387 ; http://n2t.net/addgene:219387 ; RRID:Addgene_219387)
