>Addgene plasmid #219387 | SFFV-ZNF217-Brd 492 | depositor partial sequence | sequence record 428641 | TF ORF
ATGCAATCGAAAGTGACAGGAAACATGCCAACTCAATCCCTCTTAATGTACATGGATGGGCCAGAAGTGA
TTGGCAGCTCTCTTGGCAGTCCGATGGAGATGGAGGATGCCTTGTCAATGAAAGGGACCGCTGTTGTTCC
ATTCCGAGCTACACAAGAAAAAAATGTCATCCAAATCGAGGGGTATATGCCCTTGGATTGCATGTTCTGC
AGCCAGACCTTCACACATTCAGAAGACCTTAATAAACATGTCTTAATGCAACACCGGCCTACCCTCTGTG
AACCAGCAGTTCTTCGGGTTGAAGCAGAGTATCTCAGTCCGCTTGATAAAAGTCAAGTGCGAACAGAACC
TCCCAAGGAAAAGAATTGCAAGGAAAATGAATTTAGCTGTGAGGTATGTGGGCAGACATTTAGAGTCGCT
TTTGATGTTGAGATCCACATGAGAACACACAAAGATTCTTTCACTTACGGGTGTAACATGTGCGGAAGAA
GATTCAAGGAGCCTTGGTTTCTTAAAAATCACATGCGGACACATAATGGCAAATCGGGGGCCAGAAGCAA
ACTGCAGCAAGGCTTGGAGAGTAGTCCAGCAACGATCAACGAGGTCGTCCAGGTGCACGCGGCCGAGAGC
ATCTCCTCTCCTTACAAAATCTGCATGGTTTGTGGCTTCCTATTTCCAAATAAAGAAAGTCTAATTGAGC
ACCGCAAGGTGCACACCAAAAAAACTGCTTTCGGTACCAGCAGCGCGCAGACAGACTCTCCACAAGGAGG
AATGCCGTCCTCGAGGGAGGACTTCCTGCAGTTGTTCAACTTGAGACCAAAATCTCACCCTGAAACGGGG
AAGAAGCCTGTCAGATGCATCCCTCAGCTCGATCCGTTCACCACCTTCCAGGCTTGGCAGCTGGCTACCA
AAGGAAAAGTTGCCATTTGCCAAGAAGTGAAGGAATCGGGGCAAGAAGGGAGCACCGACAACGACGATTC
GAGTTCCGAGAAGGAGCTTGGAGAAACAAATAAGGGCAGTTGTGCAGGCCTCTCGCAAGAGAAAGAGAAG
TGCAAACACTCCCACGGCGAAGCGCCCTCCGTGGACGCGGATCCCAAGTTACCCAGTAGCAAGGAGAAGC
CCACTCACTGCTCCGAGTGCGGCAAAGCTTTCAGAACCTACCACCAGCTGGTCTTGCACTCCAGGGTCCA
CAAGAAGGACCGGAGGGCCGGCGCGGAGTCGCCCACCATGTCTGTGGACGGGAGGCAGCCGGGGACGTGT
TCTCCTGACCTCGCCGCCCCTCTGGATGAAAATGGAGCCGTGGATCGAGGGGAAGGTGGTTCTGAAGACG
GATCTGAGGATGGGCTTCCCGAAGGAATCCATCTGGATAAAAATGATGATGGAGGAAAAATAAAACATCT
TACATCTTCAAGAGAGTGTAGTTATTGTGGAAAGTTTTTCCGTTCAAATTATTACCTCAATATTCATCTC
AGAACGCATACAGGTGAAAAACCATACAAATGTGAATTTTGTGAATATGCTGCAGCCCAGAAGACATCTC
TGAGGTATCACTTGGAGAGACATCACAAGGAAAAACAAACCGATGTTGCTGCTGAAGTCAAGAACGATGG
TAAAAATCAGGACACTGAAGATGCACTATTAACCGCTGACAGTGCGCAAACCAAAAATTTGAAAAGATTT
TTTGATGGTGCCAAAGATGTTACAGGCAGTCCACCTGCAAAGCAGCTTAAGGAGATGCCTTCTGTTTTTC
AGAATGTTCTGGGCAGCGCTGTCCTCTCACCAGCACACAAAGATACTCAGGATTTCCATAAAAATGCAGC
TGATGACAGTGCTGATAAAGTGAATAAAAACCCTACCCCTGCTTACCTGGACCTGTTAAAAAAGAGATCA
GCAGTTGAAACTCAGGCAAATAACCTCATCTGTAGAACCAAGGCGGATGTTACTCCTCCTCCGGATGGCA
GTACCACCCATAACCTTGAAGTTAGCCCCAAAGAGAAGCAAACGGAGACCGCAGCTGACTGCAGATACAG
GCCAAGTGTGGATTGTCACGAAAAACCTTTAAATTTATCCGTGGGGGCTCTTCACAATTGCCCGGCAATT
TCTTTGAGTAAAAGTTTGATTCCAAGTATCACCTGTCCATTTTGTACCTTCAAGACATTTTATCCAGAAG
TTTTAATGATGCACCAGAGACTGGAGCATAAATACAATCCTGACGTTCATAAAAACTGTCGAAACAAGTC
CTTGCTTAGAAGTCGACGTACCGGATGCCCGCCAGCGTTGCTGGGAAAAGATGTGCCTCCCCTCTCTAGT
TTCTGTAAACCCAAGCCCAAGTCTGCTTTCCCGGCGCAGTCCAAATCCCTGCCATCTGCGAAGGGGAAGC
AGAGCCCTCCTGGGCCAGGCAAGGCCCCTCTGACTTCAGGGATAGACTCTAGCACTTTAGCCCCAAGTAA
CCTGAAGTCCCACAGACCACAGCAGAATGTGGGGGTCCAAGGGGCCGCCACCAGGCAACAGCAATCTGAG
ATGTTTCCTAAAACCAGTGTTTCCCCTGCACCGGATAAGACAAAAAGACCCGAGACAAAATTGAAACCTC
TTCCAGTAGCTCCTTCTCAGCCCACCCTCGGCAGCAGTAACATCAATGGTTCCATCGACTACCCCGCCAA
GAACGACAGCCCGTGGGCACCTCCGGGAAGAGACTATTTCTGTAATCGGAGTGCCAGCAATACTGCAGCA
GAATTTGGTGAGCCCCTTCCAAAAAGACTGAAGTCCAGCGTGGTTGCCCTTGACGTTGACCAGCCCGGGG
CCAATTACAGAAGAGGCTATGACCTTCCCAAGTACCATATGGTCAGAGGCATCACATCACTGTTACCGCA
GGACTGTGTGTATCCGTCGCAGGCGCTGCCTCCCAAACCAAGGTTCCTGAGCTCCAGCGAGGTCGATTCT
CCAAATGTGCTGACTGTTCAGAAGCCCTATGGTGGCTCCGGGCCACTTTACACTTGTGTGCCTGCTGGTA
GTCCAGCATCCAGCTCGACGTTAGAAGGAAAAAGGCCTGTGTCATATCAACACTTATCTAACAGCATGGC
ACAAAAGAGAAACTATGAGAATTTTATTGGGAATGCACATTATCGACCAAATGACAAAAAAACTTGA
