>Addgene plasmid #219387 | SFFV-ZNF217-Brd 492 | depositor partial sequence | sequence record 428642 | Barcode sequence
TGTACACGCCCCCGAGCGCT
